Addgene plasmid #185188: pST_A0A1D1UKG0_RAMVA (pBS0352)
Purpose: For the mammalian expression of the tardigrade protein A0A1D1UKG0_RAMVA. This is one of the bottom performing targets in our apoptosis assay (it induced apoptosis).
Depositing lab: Pamela Silver. Depositing organization: Harvard Medical School. Publication: Natural and Designed Proteins Inspired by Extremotolerant Organisms Can Form Condensates and Attenuate Apoptosis in Human Cells. Veling MT, Nguyen DT, Thadani NN, Oster ME, Rollins NJ, Brock KP, Bethel NP, Lim S, Baker D, Way JC, Marks DS, Chang RL, Silver PA. ACS Synth Biol. 2022 Mar 18;11(3):1292-1302. doi: 10.1021/acssynbio.1c00572. Epub 2022 Feb 18. PubMed 35176859.
Backbone
  Vector backbone: YK 02
  Vector type: Mammalian Expression
Growth in bacteria
  Bacterial resistance: Ampicillin, 100 μg/mL
  Growth temperature: 37°C
  Growth strain: DH5alpha
  Copy number: High Copy
Gene/Insert
  Gene/Insert name: A0A1D1UKG0_RAMVA
  Species: R. varieornatus
  Insert size (bp): 378
  Cloning method: Gibson Cloning
Terms and licenses: Academic/Nonprofit Terms; Industry Terms: Not Available to Industry
Depositor comments: This is one of the bottom performing targets in our apoptosis assay (it induced apoptosis). See supplemental table 2 in our paper to see its performance in our assay. The negative control for this assay is pSecTag2 B which can be obtained from Thermo here https://www.thermofisher.com/order/catalog/product/V90020
How to cite: pST_A0A1D1UKG0_RAMVA (pBS0352) was a gift from Pamela Silver (Addgene plasmid # 185188 ; http://n2t.net/addgene:185188 ; RRID:Addgene_185188)
