[The description below was written by a language model from this plasmid's Addgene catalogue record and pLannotate feature annotations shown in this document.]
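Description:
pST_A0A1D1UKG0_RAMVA (pBS0352) is a 5,288-nt mammalian expression plasmid built on a backbone recorded as YK 02. It carries a 378-bp insert encoding the protein A0A1D1UKG0_RAMVA from the tardigrade Ramazzottius varieornatus, introduced by Gibson cloning. In E. coli it is maintained at high copy through a ColE1/pUC-type origin and selected with ampicillin via the β-lactamase gene and its native promoter. An f1 origin is also present, which allows single-stranded DNA production. Short annotated fragments (bom, lac promoter/operator, lacI, a small HIV-1 LTR match next to the CMV promoter, and a Klebsiella ble match) appear to be backbone remnants or sequence-similarity hits rather than functional modules.

The coding sequence sits downstream of the human CMV immediate-early enhancer and promoter, with a T7 promoter just upstream of the open reading frame. Automated annotation matches the insert to SAHS2, a secreted heat-soluble protein family from this species that is associated with protection under water-deficient conditions. A FLAG epitope follows the coding region, consistent with a C-terminal tag for detection, and the bovine growth hormone polyadenylation signal terminates the transcript. A second cassette places the Sh ble gene under tandem SV40 early and EM7 promoters with an SV40 poly(A) signal, giving Zeocin/bleomycin-family resistance in both mammalian cells and bacteria.

The plasmid comes from a screen of natural and designed proteins from extremotolerant organisms, tested for condensate formation and attenuation of apoptosis in human cells. The depositor notes that this protein was among the worst performers in the apoptosis assay, inducing apoptosis rather than suppressing it. It therefore serves mainly as a reference or comparison construct alongside the protective candidates, with pSecTag2 B named as the assay's negative control.
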