Features (pLannotate 1.2.2; 22 found; start..end, strand, type, name):
     19..71      -  misc_feature   bom (fragment): basis of mobility region from pBR322
    226..605     +  enhancer       CMV enhancer: human cytomegalovirus immediate early enhancer
    606..809     +  promoter       CMV promoter: human cytomegalovirus (CMV) immediate early promoter
    805..838     +  LTR            5' LTR (truncated) (fragment): truncated 5' long terminal repeat (LTR) from HIV-1
    854..872     +  promoter       T7 promoter: promoter for bacteriophage T7 RNA polymerase
    896..1231    +  CDS            SAHS2 (fragment): SAHS2_RAMVA - Experimental evidence at protein level: Swiss-Prot protein existence level 1. Secreted heat soluble protein acting as a molecular shield in water-deficient condition (PubMed:22937162). Tardigrade-specific intrinsically disordered proteins (TDPs) are essential for desiccation tolerance by forming non-crystalline amorphous solids upon desiccation, and this vitrified state mirrors their protective capabilities (By similarity). From Ramazzottius varieornatus (Water bear) (Tardigrade).
   1250..1270    +  CDS            FLAG (fragment): FLAG® epitope tag, followed by an enterokinase cleavage site
   1293..1517    +  polyA_signal   bGH poly(A) signal: bovine growth hormone polyadenylation signal
   1521..1542    +  promoter       SV40 promoter (fragment): SV40 enhancer and early promoter
   1563..1991    +  rep_origin     f1 ori (sequence partly withheld): f1 bacteriophage origin of replication; arrow indicates direction of (+) strand synthesis
   2005..2334    +  promoter       SV40 promoter: SV40 enhancer and early promoter
   2382..2429    +  promoter       EM7 promoter: synthetic bacterial promoter&nbsp
   2448..2822    +  CDS            BleoR: antibiotic-binding protein; Sh ble from Streptoalloteichus hindustanus; confers resistance to bleomycin, phleomycin, and Zeocin™
   2832..2957    +  CDS            ble (fragment): BLE_KLEPN - Experimental evidence at protein level: Swiss-Prot protein existence level 1. Binding protein with a strong affinity to the bleomycin family of antibiotics. Binds to CL990; an antimitotic-antibiotic compound. From Klebsiella pneumoniae.
   2952..3073    +  polyA_signal   SV40 poly(A) signal: SV40 polyadenylation signal
   3146..3162    -  protein_bind   lac operator: The lac repressor binds to the lac operator to inhibit transcription in E. coli. This inhibition can be relieved by adding lactose or isopropyl-β-D-thiogalactopyranoside (IPTG). lac repressor encoded by lacI
   3170..3200    -  promoter       lac promoter: promoter for the E. coli lac operon
   3215..3236    -  protein_bind   CAP binding site: CAP binding activates transcription in the presence of cAMP. E. coli catabolite activator protein
   3249..3341    -  CDS            lacI (fragment): lac repressor; lacI; The lac repressor binds to the lac operator to inhibit transcription in E. coli. This inhibition can be relieved by adding lactose or isopropyl-β-D-thiogalactopyranoside (IPTG).
   3524..4112    -  rep_origin     ori: high-copy-number ColE1/pMB1/pBR322/pUC origin of replication
   4283..5143    -  CDS            AmpR: β-lactamase; bla; confers resistance to ampicillin, carbenicillin, and related antibiotics
   5144..5248    -  promoter       AmpR promoter: bla
>Addgene plasmid #185188 | pST_A0A1D1UKG0_RAMVA (pBS0352) | addgene full sequence | sequence record 366768 | Addgene NGS Result
GGAGATCTCCCGATCCCCTATGGTGCACTCTCAGTACAATCTGCTCTGATGCCGCATAGTTAAGCCAGTA
TCTGCTCCCTGCTTGTGTGTTGGAGGTCGCTGAGTAGTGCGCGAGCAAAATTTAAGCTACAACAAGGCAA
GGCTTGACCGACAATTGCATGAAGAATCTGCTTAGGGTTAGGCGTTTTGCGCTGCTTCGCGATGTACGGG
CCAGATATACGCGTTGACATTGATTATTGACTAGTTATTAATAGTAATCAATTACGGGGTCATTAGTTCA
TAGCCCATATATGGAGTTCCGCGTTACATAACTTACGGTAAATGGCCCGCCTGGCTGACCGCCCAACGAC
CCCCGCCCATTGACGTCAATAATGACGTATGTTCCCATAGTAACGCCAATAGGGACTTTCCATTGACGTC
AATGGGTGGAGTATTTACGGTAAACTGCCCACTTGGCAGTACATCAAGTGTATCATATGCCAAGTACGCC
CCCTATTGACGTCAATGACGGTAAATGGCCCGCCTGGCATTATGCCCAGTACATGACCTTATGGGACTTT
CCTACTTGGCAGTACATCTACGTATTAGTCATCGCTATTACCATGGTGATGCGGTTTTGGCAGTACATCA
ATGGGCGTGGATAGCGGTTTGACTCACGGGGATTTCCAAGTCTCCACCCCATTGACGTCAATGGGAGTTT
GTTTTGGCACCAAAATCAACGGGACTTTCCAAAATGTCGTAACAACTCCGCCCCATTGACGCAAATGGGC
GGTAGGCGTGTACGGTGGGAGGTCTATATAAGCAGAGCTCTCTGGCTAACTAGAGAACCCACTGCTTACT
GGCTTATCGAAATTAATACGACTCACTATAGGGAGACCCAAGCTGGCTAGCCACCATGAGCCACCCCGAG
GTGAACCTGAACAGCACCGTGCTGGTGAACCACCTGAAGAAGGGCGACGAGTACCACCACAAGATCATCA
TCAAGGAGTACTACACCAACCACGTGGTGTACAAGCTGGGCGAGCAGAGCCCCGGCAGCTACGACGGCCT
GAGCTACAGCGTGAAGTACGGCGAGAAGGACGGCGCCCTGGTGGGCACCGCCCACTACACCGGCACCAAG
GACCAGAGACTGAACATTACCATGCACAACGTGTACAAGCTGGAGGGCGACAGACTGCTGAAGAGCAGCA
CCATCGACGGCGTGACCCTGAACTGCCACCACAAGAGAAGAATCTGAGGATCTGGGGACTACAAGGACGA
CGACGACAAGTGAACCCGCTGATCAGCCTCGACTGTGCCTTCTAGTTGCCAGCCATCTGTTGTTTGCCCC
TCCCCCGTGCCTTCCTTGACCCTGGAAGGTGCCACTCCCACTGTCCTTTCCTAATAAAATGAGGAAATTG
CATCGCATTGTCTGAGTAGGTGTCATTCTATTCTGGGGGGTGGGGTGGGGCAGGACAGCAAGGGGGAGGA
TTGGGAAGACAATAGCAGGCATGCTGGGGATGCGGTGGGCTCTATGGCTTCTGAGGCGGAAAGAACCAGC
TGGGGCTCTAGGGGGTATCCCC
[124 nt withheld, positions 1563-1686]
C
[91 nt withheld, positions 1688-1778]
A
[49 nt withheld, positions 1780-1828]
CCTTTGACGTTGGAGTCCACGTTCTTT
[37 nt withheld, positions 1856-1892]
ACCCTATCTCGGTCTATTCTTTTGATTTATAAGGGATTTTGCCGATTTCGGCCTATTGGTTAAAAAATGA
GCTGATTTAACAAAAATTTAACGCGAATTAATTCTGTGGAATGTGTGTCAGTTAGGGTGTGGAAAGTCCC
CAGGCTCCCCAGCAGGCAGAAGTATGCAAAGCATGCATCTCAATTAGTCAGCAACCAGGTGTGGAAAGTC
CCCAGGCTCCCCAGCAGGCAGAAGTATGCAAAGCATGCATCTCAATTAGTCAGCAACCATAGTCCCGCCC
CTAACTCCGCCCATCCCGCCCCTAACTCCGCCCAGTTCCGCCCATTCTCCGCCCCATGGCTGACTAATTT
TTTTTATTTATGCAGAGGCCGAGGCCGCCTCTGCCTCTGAGCTATTCCAGAAGTAGTGAGGAGGCTTTTT
TGGAGGCCTAGGCTTTTGCAAAAAGCTCCCGGGAGCTTGTATATCCATTTTCGGATCTGATCAGCACGTG
TTGACAATTAATCATCGGCATAGTATATCGGCATAGTATAATACGACAAGGTGAGGAACTAAACCATGGC
CAAGTTGACCAGTGCCGTTCCGGTGCTCACCGCGCGCGACGTCGCCGGAGCGGTCGAGTTCTGGACCGAC
CGGCTCGGGTTCTCCCGGGACTTCGTGGAGGACGACTTCGCCGGTGTGGTCCGGGACGACGTGACCCTGT
TCATCAGCGCGGTCCAGGACCAGGTGGTGCCGGACAACACCCTGGCCTGGGTGTGGGTGCGCGGCCTGGA
CGAGCTGTACGCCGAGTGGTCGGAGGTCGTGTCCACGAACTTCCGGGACGCCTCCGGGCCGGCCATGACC
GAGATCGGCGAGCAGCCGTGGGGGCGGGAGTTCGCCCTGCGCGACCCGGCCGGCAACTGCGTGCACTTCG
TGGCCGAGGAGCAGGACTGACACGTGCTACGAGATTTCGATTCCACCGCCGCCTTCTATGAAAGGTTGGG
CTTCGGAATCGTTTTCCGGGACGCCGGCTGGATGATCCTCCAGCGCGGGGATCTCATGCTGGAGTTCTTC
GCCCACCCCAACTTGTTTATTGCAGCTTATAATGGTTACAAATAAAGCAATAGCATCACAAATTTCACAA
ATAAAGCATTTTTTTCACTGCATTCTAGTTGTGGTTTGTCCAAACTCATCAATGTATCTTATCATGTCTG
TATACCGTCGACCTCTAGCTAGAGCTTGGCGTAATCATGGTCATAGCTGTTTCCTGTGTGAAATTGTTAT
CCGCTCACAATTCCACACAACATACGAGCCGGAAGCATAAAGTGTAAAGCCTGGGGTGCCTAATGAGTGA
GCTAACTTACATTAATTGCGTTGCGCTCACTGCCCGCTTTCCAGTCGGGAAACCTGTCGTGCCAGCTGCA
TTAATGAATCGGCCAACGCGCGGGGAGAGGCGGTTTGCGTATTGGGCGCTCTTCCGCTTCCTCGCTCACT
GACTCGCTGCGCTCGGTCGTTCGGCTGCGGCGAGCGGTATCAGCTCACTCAAAGGCGGTAATACGGTTAT
CCACAGAATCAGGGGATAACGCAGGAAAGAACATGTGAGCAAAAGGCCAGCAAAAGGCCAGGAACCGTAA
AAAGGCCGCGTTGCTGGCGTTTTTCCATAGGCTCCGCCCCCCTGACGAGCATCACAAAAATCGACGCTCA
AGTCAGAGGTGGCGAAACCCGACAGGACTATAAAGATACCAGGCGTTTCCCCCTGGAAGCTCCCTCGTGC
GCTCTCCTGTTCCGACCCTGCCGCTTACCGGATACCTGTCCGCCTTTCTCCCTTCGGGAAGCGTGGCGCT
TTCTCATAGCTCACGCTGTAGGTATCTCAGTTCGGTGTAGGTCGTTCGCTCCAAGCTGGGCTGTGTGCAC
GAACCCCCCGTTCAGCCCGACCGCTGCGCCTTATCCGGTAACTATCGTCTTGAGTCCAACCCGGTAAGAC
ACGACTTATCGCCACTGGCAGCAGCCACTGGTAACAGGATTAGCAGAGCGAGGTATGTAGGCGGTGCTAC
AGAGTTCTTGAAGTGGTGGCCTAACTACGGCTACACTAGAAGAACAGTATTTGGTATCTGCGCTCTGCTG
AAGCCAGTTACCTTCGGAAAAAGAGTTGGTAGCTCTTGATCCGGCAAACAAACCACCGCTGGTAGCGGTG
GTTTTTTTGTTTGCAAGCAGCAGATTACGCGCAGAAAAAAAGGATCTCAAGAAGATCCTTTGATCTTTTC
TACGGGGTCTGACGCTCAGTGGAACGAAAACTCACGTTAAGGGATTTTGGTCATGAGATTATCAAAAAGG
ATCTTCACCTAGATCCTTTTAAATTAAAAATGAAGTTTTAAATCAATCTAAAGTATATATGAGTAAACTT
GGTCTGACAGTTACCAATGCTTAATCAGTGAGGCACCTATCTCAGCGATCTGTCTATTTCGTTCATCCAT
AGTTGCCTGACTCCCCGTCGTGTAGATAACTACGATACGGGAGGGCTTACCATCTGGCCCCAGTGCTGCA
ATGATACCGCGAGACCCACGCTCACCGGCTCCAGATTTATCAGCAATAAACCAGCCAGCCGGAAGGGCCG
AGCGCAGAAGTGGTCCTGCAACTTTATCCGCCTCCATCCAGTCTATTAATTGTTGCCGGGAAGCTAGAGT
AAGTAGTTCGCCAGTTAATAGTTTGCGCAACGTTGTTGCCATTGCTACAGGCATCGTGGTGTCACGCTCG
TCGTTTGGTATGGCTTCATTCAGCTCCGGTTCCCAACGATCAAGGCGAGTTACATGATCCCCCATGTTGT
GCAAAAAAGCGGTTAGCTCCTTCGGTCCTCCGATCGTTGTCAGAAGTAAGTTGGCCGCAGTGTTATCACT
CATGGTTATGGCAGCACTGCATAATTCTCTTACTGTCATGCCATCCGTAAGATGCTTTTCTGTGACTGGT
GAGTACTCAACCAAGTCATTCTGAGAATAGTGTATGCGGCGACCGAGTTGCTCTTGCCCGGCGTCAATAC
GGGATAATACCGCGCCACATAGCAGAACTTTAAAAGTGCTCATCATTGGAAAACGTTCTTCGGGGCGAAA
ACTCTCAAGGATCTTACCGCTGTTGAGATCCAGTTCGATGTAACCCACTCGTGCACCCAACTGATCTTCA
GCATCTTTTACTTTCACCAGCGTTTCTGGGTGAGCAAAAACAGGAAGGCAAAATGCCGCAAAAAAGGGAA
TAAGGGCGACACGGAAATGTTGAATACTCATACTCTTCCTTTTTCAATATTATTGAAGCATTTATCAGGG
TTATTGTCTCATGAGCGGATACATATTTGAATGTATTTAGAAAAATAAACAAATAGGGGTTCCGCGCACA
TTTCCCCGAAAAGTGCCACCTGACGTCGACGGATCG
